>Addgene plasmid #182890 | PVALB mAb_BCN14.1.1C9_HC_Rat IgG2a | addgene full sequence | sequence record 360565 | Addgene NGS Result
GGTTAGGCGTTTTGCGCTGCTTCGCGATGTACGGGCCAGATATACGCGTTGACATTGATTATTGACTAGT
TATTAATAGTAATCAATTACGGGGTCATTAGTTCATAGCCCATATATGGAGTTCCGCGTTACATAACTTA
CGGTAAATGGCCCGCCTGGCTGACCGCCCAACGACCCCCGCCCATTGACGTCAATAATGACGTATGTTCC
CATAGTAACGCCAATAGGGACTTTCCATTGACGTCAATGGGTGGAGTATTTACGGTAAACTGCCCACTTG
GCAGTACATCAAGTGTATCATATGCCAAGTACGCCCCCTATTGACGTCAATGACGGTAAATGGCCCGCCT
GGCATTATGCCCAGTACATGACCTTATGGGACTTTCCTACTTGGCAGTACATCTACGTATTAGTCATCGC
TATTACCATGGTGATGCGGTTTTGGCAGTACATCAATGGGCGTGGATAGCGGTTTGACTCACGGGGATTT
CCAAGTCTCCACCCCATTGACGTCAATGGGAGTTTGTTTTGGCACCAAAATCAACGGGACTTTCCAAAAT
GTCGTAACAACTCCGCCCCATTGACGCAAATGGGCGGTAGGCGTGTACGGTGGGAGGTCTATATAAGCAG
AGCTCGTTTAGTGAACCGTCAGATCGCCTGGAGACGCCATCCACGCTGTTTTGACCTCCATAGAAGACAC
CGGGACCGATCCAGCCTCCGGACTCTAGAGAATTCGCCACCATGGACTCCAGGCTCAATTTAGTTTTCCT
TGTCCTTATTTTAAAAGGTGTCCAGTGTGAGGTGCAGCTGGTGGAGTCTGGGGGAGGCTTAGTGAAGCCT
GGAGGGTCCCGGAAACTCTCCTGTGCAGCCTCTGGATTCACTTTCAGTGACTATGGAATGCTCTGGGTCC
GTCAGGCTCCAGAGAAGGGGCTGGAGTGGGTTGCATACATTAGTAGTGGCAGTAGTACCATCTACTATGC
AGACACAGTGAAGGGCCGATTCACCATCTCCAGAGACAATGCCAAGAACACCCTGTTCCTGCAAATGACC
AGTCTAAGGTCTGAGGACACAGCCGTGTATTACTGTGCAAGGGCTGGGACCGACTACTGGGGCCAAGGCA
CCACTCTCACAGTCTCCTCAGCAGAGACCACAGCACCATCCGTGTACCCACTGGCACCTGGAACCGCCCT
GAAGAGCAACTCCATGGTGACACTGGGCTGCCTGGTGAAGGGCTATTTCCCAGAGCCCGTGACCGTGACA
TGGAACAGCGGCGCCCTGAGCTCCGGAGTGCACACCTTTCCTGCCGTGCTGCAGAGCGGCCTGTACACCC
TGACATCTAGCGTGACCGTGCCTTCCTCTACATGGAGCTCCCAGGCAGTGACCTGCAACGTGGCACACCC
AGCCTCTAGCACAAAGGTGGACAAGAAGATCGTGCCTAGGGAGTGTAATCCATGCGGATGTACCGGATCC
GAGGTGTCCAGCGTGTTCATCTTTCCCCCTAAGACCAAGGATGTGCTGACCATCACACTGACCCCCAAGG
TGACATGCGTGGTGGTGGACATCAGCCAGAACGATCCTGAGGTGCGCTTCTCCTGGTTTATCGACGATGT
GGAGGTGCACACAGCACAGACCCACGCACCAGAGAAGCAGTCTAATAGCACCCTGCGGTCCGTGTCTGAG
CTGCCCATCGTGCACAGAGACTGGCTGAACGGCAAGACATTCAAGTGCAAAGTGAATAGCGGCGCCTTTC
CTGCCCCAATCGAGAAGAGCATCTCCAAGCCAGAGGGAACCCCAAGGGGACCACAGGTGTACACAATGGC
CCCACCCAAGGAGGAGATGACCCAGTCTCAGGTGAGCATCACATGTATGGTGAAGGGCTTCTACCCTCCA
GATATCTATACCGAGTGGAAGATGAACGGCCAGCCTCAGGAGAACTATAAGAATACACCCCCTACCATGG
ACACAGATGGCTCCTACTTCCTGTATTCTAAGCTGAACGTGAAGAAGGAGACCTGGCAGCAGGGCAATAC
CTTCACCTGCAGCGTGCTGCACGAGGGCCTGCACAATCACCACACAGAGAAGTCTCTGAGCCACTCCCCC
GGCAAGTGAAAGCTTACCGGTTAGTAATGAGTTTGATATCTCGACAATCAACCTCTGGATTACAAAATTT
GTGAAAGATTGACTGGTATTCTTAACTATGTTGCTCCTTTTACGCTATGTGGATACGCTGCTTTAATGCC
TTTGTATCATGCTATTGCTTCCCGTATGGCTTTCATTTTCTCCTCCTTGTATAAATCCTGGTTGCTGTCT
CTTTATGAGGAGTTGTGGCCCGTTGTCAGGCAACGTGGCGTGGTGTGCACTGTGTTTGCTGACGCAACCC
CCACTGGTTGGGGCATTGCCACCACCTGTCAGCTCCTTTCCGGGACTTTCGCTTTCCCCCTCCCTATTGC
CACGGCGGAACTCATCGCCGCCTGCCTTGCCCGCTGCTGGACAGGGGCTCGGCTGTTGGGCACTGACAAT
TCCGTGGTGTTGTCGGGGAAGCTGACGTCCTTTCCATGGCTGCTCGCCTGTGTTGCCACCTGGATTCTGC
GCGGGACGTCCTTCTGCTACGTCCCTTCGGCCCTCAATCCAGCGGACCTTCCTTCCCGCGGCCTGCTGCC
GGCTCTGCGGCCTCTTCCGCGTCTTCGCCTTCGCCCTCAGACGAGTCGGATCTCCCTTTGGGCCGCCTCC
CCGCCTGGAAACGGGGGAGGCTAACTGAAACACGGAAGGAGACAATACCGGAAGGAACCCGCGCTATGAC
GGCAATAAAAAGACAGAATAAAACGCACGGGTGTTGGGTCGTTTGTTCATAAACGCGGGGTTCGGTCCCA
GGGCTGGCACTCTGTCGATACCCCACCGAGACCCCATTGGGGCCAATACGCCCGCGTTTCTTCCTTTTCC
CCACCCCACCCCCCAAGTTCGGGTGAAGGCCCAGGGCTCGCAGCCAACGTCGGGGCGGCAGGCCCTGCCA
TAGCAGATCTGCGCAGCTGGGGCTCTAGGGGGTATCCCC
[124 nt withheld, positions 3050-3173]
C
[32 nt withheld, positions 3175-3206]
CA
[57 nt withheld, positions 3209-3265]
A
[49 nt withheld, positions 3267-3315]
CCTTTGACGTTGGAGTCCACGTTCTTT
[37 nt withheld, positions 3343-3379]
ACCCTATCTCGGTCTATTCTTTTGATTTATAAGGGATTTTGGGGATTTCGGCCTATTGGTTAAAAAATGA
GCTGATTTAACAAAAATTTAACGCGAATTAATTCTGTGGAATGTGTGTCAGTTAGGGTGTGGAAAGTCCC
CAGGCTCCCCAGCAGGCAGAAGTATGCAAAGCATGCATCTCAATTAGTCAGCAACCAGGTGTGGAAAGTC
CCCAGGCTCCCCAGCAGGCAGAAGTATGCAAAGCATGCATCTCAATTAGTCAGCAACCATAGTCCCGCCC
CTAACTCCGCCCATCCCGCCCCTAACTCCGCCCAGTTCCGCCCATTCTCCGCCCCATGGCTGACTAATTT
TTTTTATTTATGCAGAGGCCGAGGCCGCCTCTGCCTCTGAGCTATTCCAGAAGTAGTGAGGAGGCTTTTT
TGGAGGCCTAGGCTTTTGCAAAAAGCTCCCGGGAGCTTGTATATCCATTTTCGGATCTGATCAAGAGACA
GGATGAGGATCGTTTCGCATGATTGAACAAGATGGATTGCACGCAGGTTCTCCGGCCGCTTGGGTGGAGA
GGCTATTCGGCTATGACTGGGCACAACAGACAATCGGCTGCTCTGATGCCGCCGTGTTCCGGCTGTCAGC
GCAGGGGCGCCCGGTTCTTTTTGTCAAGACCGACCTGTCCGGTGCCCTGAATGAACTGCAGGACGAGGCA
GCGCGGCTATCGTGGCTGGCCACGACGGGCGTTCCTTGCGCAGCTGTGCTCGACGTTGTCACTGAAGCGG
GAAGGGACTGGCTGCTATTGGGCGAAGTGCCGGGGCAGGATCTCCTGTCATCTCACCTTGCTCCTGCCGA
GAAAGTATCCATCATGGCTGATGCAATGCGGCGGCTGCATACGCTTGATCCGGCTACCTGCCCATTCGAC
CACCAAGCGAAACATCGCATCGAGCGAGCACGTACTCGGATGGAAGCCGGTCTTGTCGATCAGGATGATC
TGGACGAAGAGCATCAGGGGCTCGCGCCAGCCGAACTGTTCGCCAGGCTCAAGGCGCGCATGCCCGACGG
CGAGGATCTCGTCGTGACCCATGGCGATGCCTGCTTGCCGAATATCATGGTGGAAAATGGCCGCTTTTCT
GGATTCATCGACTGTGGCCGGCTGGGTGTGGCGGACCGCTATCAGGACATAGCGTTGGCTACCCGTGATA
TTGCTGAAGAGCTTGGCGGCGAATGGGCTGACCGCTTCCTCGTGCTTTACGGTATCGCCGCTCCCGATTC
GCAGCGCATCGCCTTCTATCGCCTTCTTGACGAGTTCTTCTGAGCGGGACTCTGGGGTTCGCGAAATGAC
CGACCAAGCGACGCCCAACCTGCCATCACGAGATTTCGATTCCACCGCCGCCTTCTATGAAAGGTTGGGC
TTCGGAATCGTTTTCCGGGACGCCGGCTGGATGATCCTCCAGCGCGGGGATCTCATGCTGGAGTTCTTCG
CCCACCCCAACTTGTTTATTGCAGCTTATAATGGTTACAAATAAAGCAATAGCATCACAAATTTCACAAA
TAAAGCATTTTTTTCACTGCATTCTAGTTGTGGTTTGTCCAAACTCATCAATGTATCTTATCATGTCTGT
ATACCGTCGACCTCTAGCTAGAGCTTGGCGTAATCATGGTCATAGCTGTTTCCTGTGTGAAATTGTTATC
CGCTCACAATTCCACACAACATACGAGCCGGAAGCATAAAGTGTAAAGCCTGGGGTGCCTAATGAGTGAG
CTAACTCACATTAATTGCGTTGCGCTCACTGCCCGCTTTCCAGTCGGGAAACCTGTCGTGCCAGCTGCAT
TAATGAATCGGCCAACGCGCGGGGAGAGGCGGTTTGCGTATTGGGCGCTCTTCCGCTTCCTCGCTCACTG
ACTCGCTGCGCTCGGTCGTTCGGCTGCGGCGAGCGGTATCAGCTCACTCAAAGGCGGTAATACGGTTATC
CACAGAATCAGGGGATAACGCAGGAAAGAACATGTGAGCAAAAGGCCAGCAAAAGGCCAGGAACCGTAAA
AAGGCCGCGTTGCTGGCGTTTTTCCATAGGCTCCGCCCCCCTGACGAGCATCACAAAAATCGACGCTCAA
GTCAGAGGTGGCGAAACCCGACAGGACTATAAAGATACCAGGCGTTTCCCCCTGGAAGCTCCCTCGTGCG
CTCTCCTGTTCCGACCCTGCCGCTTACCGGATACCTGTCCGCCTTTCTCCCTTCGGGAAGCGTGGCGCTT
TCTCATAGCTCACGCTGTAGGTATCTCAGTTCGGTGTAGGTCGTTCGCTCCAAGCTGGGCTGTGTGCACG
AACCCCCCGTTCAGCCCGACCGCTGCGCCTTATCCGGTAACTATCGTCTTGAGTCCAACCCGGTAAGACA
CGACTTATCGCCACTGGCAGCAGCCACTGGTAACAGGATTAGCAGAGCGAGGTATGTAGGCGGTGCTACA
GAGTTCTTGAAGTGGTGGCCTAACTACGGCTACACTAGAAGGACAGTATTTGGTATCTGCGCTCTGCTGA
AGCCAGTTACCTTCGGAAAAAGAGTTGGTAGCTCTTGATCCGGCAAACAAACCACCGCTGGTAGCGGTGG
TTTTTTTGTTTGCAAGCAGCAGATTACGCGCAGAAAAAAAGGATCTCAAGAAGATCCTTTGATCTTTTCT
ACGGGGTCTGACGCTCAGTGGAACGAAAACTCACGTTAAGGGATTTTGGTCATGAGATTATCAAAAAGGA
TCTTCACCTAGATCCTTTTAAATTAAAAATGAAGTTTTAAATCAATCTAAAGTATATATGAGTAAACTTG
GTCTGACAGTTACCAATGCTTAATCAGTGAGGCACCTATCTCAGCGATCTGTCTATTTCGTTCATCCATA
GTTGCCTGACTCCCCGTCGTGTAGATAACTACGATACGGGAGGGCTTACCATCTGGCCCCAGTGCTGCAA
TGATACCGCGAGACCCACGCTCACCGGCTCCAGATTTATCAGCAATAAACCAGCCAGCCGGAAGGGCCGA
GCGCAGAAGTGGTCCTGCAACTTTATCCGCCTCCATCCAGTCTATTAATTGTTGCCGGGAAGCTAGAGTA
AGTAGTTCGCCAGTTAATAGTTTGCGCAACGTTGTTGCCATTGCTACAGGCATCGTGGTGTCACGCTCGT
CGTTTGGTATGGCTTCATTCAGCTCCGGTTCCCAACGATCAAGGCGAGTTACATGATCCCCCATGTTGTG
CAAAAAAGCGGTTAGCTCCTTCGGTCCTCCGATCGTTGTCAGAAGTAAGTTGGCCGCAGTGTTATCACTC
ATGGTTATGGCAGCACTGCATAATTCTCTTACTGTCATGCCATCCGTAAGATGCTTTTCTGTGACTGGTG
AGTACTCAACCAAGTCATTCTGAGAATAGTGTATGCGGCGACCGAGTTGCTCTTGCCCGGCGTCAATACG
GGATAATACCGCGCCACATAGCAGAACTTTAAAAGTGCTCATCATTGGAAAACGTTCTTCGGGGCGAAAA
CTCTCAAGGATCTTACCGCTGTTGAGATCCAGTTCGATGTAACCCACTCGTGCACCCAACTGATCTTCAG
CATCTTTTACTTTCACCAGCGTTTCTGGGTGAGCAAAAACAGGAAGGCAAAATGCCGCAAAAAAGGGAAT
AAGGGCGACACGGAAATGTTGAATACTCATACTCTTCCTTTTTCAATATTATTGAAGCATTTATCAGGGT
TATTGTCTCATGAGCGGATACATATTTGAATGTATTTAGAAAAATAAACAAATAGGGGTTCCGCGCACAT
TTCCCCGAAAAGTGCCACCTGACGTCGACGGATCGGGAGATCTCCCGATCCCCTATGGTCGACTCTCAGT
ACAATCTGCTCTGATGCCGCATAGTTAAGCCAGTATCTGCTCCCTGCTTGTGTGTTGGAGGTCGCTGAGT
AGTGCGCGAGCAAAATTTAAGCTACAACAAGGCAAGGCTTGACCGACAATTGCATGAAGAATCTGCTTAG
Features (pLannotate 1.2.2; 20 found; start..end, strand, type, name):
     51..430     +  enhancer       CMV enhancer: human cytomegalovirus immediate early enhancer
    431..634     +  promoter       CMV promoter: human cytomegalovirus (CMV) immediate early promoter
    742..1092    +  CDS            IGHV3-21: HV321_HUMAN - Experimental evidence at protein level: Swiss-Prot protein existence level 1. V region of the variable domain of immunoglobulin heavy chains that participates in the antigen recognition (PubMed:24600447). Immunoglobulins, also known as antibodies, are membrane-bound or secreted glycoproteins produced by B lymphocytes. In the recognition phase of humoral immunity, the membrane-bound immunoglobulins serve as receptors which, upon binding of a specific antigen, trigger the clonal expansion and differentiation of B lymphocytes into immunoglobulins- secreting plasma cells. Secreted im
   1141..2106    +  CDS            Igg-2a: IGG2A_RAT - Experimental evidence at protein level: Swiss-Prot protein existence level 1. From Rattus norvegicus (Rat).
   2146..2734    +  misc_feature   WPRE: woodchuck hepatitis virus posttranscriptional regulatory element
   2800..2848    +  polyA_signal   HSV TK poly(A) signal: herpes simplex virus thymidine kinase polyadenylation signal (Cole and Stacy, 1985)
   2939..2955    -  polyA_signal   bGH poly(A) signal (fragment): bovine growth hormone polyadenylation signal
   3050..3478    +  rep_origin     f1 ori (sequence partly withheld): f1 bacteriophage origin of replication; arrow indicates direction of (+) strand synthesis
   3492..3821    +  promoter       SV40 promoter: SV40 enhancer and early promoter
   3888..4679    +  CDS            neo: KKA2_KLEPN - Also known as kan, nptII. Experimental evidence at protein level: Swiss-Prot protein existence level 1. Resistance to kanamycin, neomycin, paromomycin, ribostamycin, butirosin and gentamicin B. From Klebsiella pneumoniae.
   4705..4863    +  CDS            ble (fragment): BLE_KLEPN - Experimental evidence at protein level: Swiss-Prot protein existence level 1. Binding protein with a strong affinity to the bleomycin family of antibiotics. Binds to CL990; an antimitotic-antibiotic compound. From Klebsiella pneumoniae.
   4858..4979    +  polyA_signal   SV40 poly(A) signal: SV40 polyadenylation signal
   5052..5068    -  protein_bind   lac operator: The lac repressor binds to the lac operator to inhibit transcription in E. coli. This inhibition can be relieved by adding lactose or isopropyl-β-D-thiogalactopyranoside (IPTG). lac repressor encoded by lacI
   5076..5106    -  promoter       lac promoter: promoter for the E. coli lac operon
   5121..5142    -  protein_bind   CAP binding site: CAP binding activates transcription in the presence of cAMP. E. coli catabolite activator protein
   5155..5247    -  CDS            lacI (fragment): lac repressor; lacI; The lac repressor binds to the lac operator to inhibit transcription in E. coli. This inhibition can be relieved by adding lactose or isopropyl-β-D-thiogalactopyranoside (IPTG).
   5430..6018    -  rep_origin     ori: high-copy-number ColE1/pMB1/pBR322/pUC origin of replication
   6189..7049    -  CDS            AmpR: β-lactamase; bla; confers resistance to ampicillin, carbenicillin, and related antibiotics
   7050..7154    -  promoter       AmpR promoter: bla
   7221..7265    -  misc_feature   bom (fragment): basis of mobility region from pBR322
