[The description below was written by a language model from this plasmid's Addgene catalogue record and pLannotate feature annotations shown in this document.]
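Description:
PVALB mAb_BCN14.1.1C9_HC_Rat IgG2a is a mammalian expression plasmid built on the pcDNA3.4 backbone that encodes the heavy chain of a rat monoclonal antibody (clone BCN14.1.1C9) raised against human parvalbumin (PVALB). The sequenced plasmid is 7,369 nt. It is maintained in E. coli through a high-copy ColE1/pUC-type origin and selected with ampicillin via the β-lactamase gene. An f1 origin and remnants of the lac regulatory region are also present in the backbone.

The heavy-chain open reading frame is driven by the human cytomegalovirus immediate early enhancer and promoter. The annotation splits it into two parts. The first is a variable region, which the tool matched by homology to human IGHV3-21, although the record gives the insert species as rat. The second is the rat IgG2a constant region. The catalogued insert size of 399 bp appears to refer to the variable domain only, not the full heavy chain. Downstream, a WPRE enhances transcript stability and expression, and the HSV thymidine kinase polyadenylation signal terminates the message. A separate SV40 promoter–neo cassette with an SV40 poly(A) signal offers G418 selection for stable mammalian lines.

The plasmid encodes only the heavy chain, so producing intact recombinant anti-PVALB antibody would require co-expression with a matching light-chain construct, which this record does not describe. The cloning sites used are recorded as unknown, and no mutations are reported.
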