Addgene plasmid #182890: PVALB mAb_BCN14.1.1C9_HC_Rat IgG2a
Purpose: Mammalian expression of PVALB rat mAb HC gene
Depositing lab: Heng Zhu. Depositing organization: Johns Hopkins University and School of Medicine.
Backbone
  Vector backbone: pcDNA3.4
  Vector type: Mammalian Expression, Affinity Reagent/ Antibody
Growth in bacteria
  Bacterial resistance: Ampicillin, 100 μg/mL
  Growth temperature: 37°C
  Growth strain: DH5alpha
  Copy number: High Copy
Gene/Insert
  Gene/Insert name: anti-PVALB (human) heavy chain
  Species: R. norvegicus (rat)
  Insert size (bp): 399
  Mutation: No
  Entrez Gene: PVALB (a.k.a. D22S749)
  Promoter: CMV
  Cloning method: Restriction Enzyme; 5′ cloning site Unknown (unknown if destroyed); 3′ cloning site Unknown (unknown if destroyed)
Terms and licenses: Academic/Nonprofit Terms; Industry Terms: Not Available to Industry
How to cite: PVALB mAb_BCN14.1.1C9_HC_Rat IgG2a was a gift from Heng Zhu (Addgene plasmid # 182890 ; http://n2t.net/addgene:182890 ; RRID:Addgene_182890)
